Addgene plasmid #223896: pD(Ct)_FLAG3
Purpose: 4G-cloning donor for C-terminal FLAG3 tag
Depositing lab: Stephan Gruber. Depositing organization: Universite de Lausanne (UNIL). Publication: 4G cloning: rapid gene assembly for expression of multisubunit protein complexes in diverse hosts. Taschner M, Dickinson JB, Roisne-Hamelin F, Gruber S. Life Sci Alliance. 2024 Dec 2;8(1):e202402899. doi: 10.26508/lsa.202402899. Print 2025 Jan. PubMed 39622624.
Backbone
  Vector backbone: pD
  Vector type: Golden-Gate Donor
Growth in bacteria
  Bacterial resistance: Chloramphenicol, 25 μg/mL
  Growth temperature: 37°C
  Growth strain: Pir1 ; strain contains pir-116 mutation for plasmid maintenance at high copy
  Copy number: High Copy
Gene/Insert
  Gene/Insert name: FLAG3
  Species: Synthetic
  Cloning method: Gibson Cloning
Terms and licenses: Academic/Nonprofit Terms; Industry Terms: Not Available to Industry
Depositor comments: Please visit https://doi.org/10.1101/2024.06.17.599261 for bioRxiv preprint.
How to cite: pD(Ct)_FLAG3 was a gift from Stephan Gruber (Addgene plasmid # 223896 ; http://n2t.net/addgene:223896 ; RRID:Addgene_223896)
