[The description below was written by a language model from this plasmid's Addgene catalogue record and pLannotate feature annotations shown in this document.]
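Description:
pD(Ct)_FLAG3 is a small (about 2 kb) Golden Gate donor plasmid from the 4G-cloning system, a toolkit for rapid assembly of genes for expressing multisubunit protein complexes in diverse hosts. It is built on the pD backbone and supplies a synthetic triple FLAG epitope module intended for fusion to the C-terminus of a protein of interest. It is a part-donor rather than an expression vector: the feature table shows no promoter or terminator driving the tag, so the 3xFLAG coding segment is presumably meant to be released and joined to other parts during assembly. The record does not annotate the type IIS restriction sites or the overhangs used for this.

The plasmid replicates from the R6K γ origin, which depends on the pi initiator protein supplied in trans. It must therefore be maintained in a pir-expressing E. coli strain, and the recorded host carries the pir-116 mutation, which gives high copy number. This conditional replication is useful for a donor, because unprocessed donor plasmid cannot persist when assembly products are transformed into ordinary cloning strains. Selection is by chloramphenicol, through the cat gene under its native promoter.

A single loxP site lies between the origin and the 3xFLAG segment, which could allow Cre-mediated fusion with another loxP-bearing plasmid, though the record does not state its role here. Two further automated annotations are short fragments, a piece of the Tn5 transposase gene next to the origin and a match to the T7 gene 10B-derived SET1 solubility tag. They are most likely backbone remnants or chance similarities rather than functional elements.
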