Features (pLannotate 1.2.2; 7 found; start..end, strand, type, name):
     32..81      +  CDS            SET1 (fragment): solubility-enhancement tag derived from T7 phage gene 10B
    175..277     +  promoter       cat promoter: promoter of the E. coli cat gene encoding chloramphenicol acetyltransferase
    278..934     +  CDS            cat: CAT_ECOLX - Experimental evidence at protein level: Swiss-Prot protein existence level 1. This enzyme is an effector of chloramphenicol resistance in bacteria. From Escherichia coli. This protein is used as a marker in many commonly used cloning vectors, such as pACYC184.
   1210..1323    -  CDS            tnpA (fragment): TN5P_ECOLX - Also known as tnp. Experimental evidence at protein level: Swiss-Prot protein existence level 1. Mediates transposition of transposon Tn5 by a 'cut and paste' mechanism. First, the monomeric transposase binds the 19 bp inverted DNA repeats flanking the transposon. Then, dimerization of the DNA- bound transposase creates a synaptic DNA complex. After nicking of the first DNA strand, excision of the transposon proceeds through a series of intermediates. The transposase then mediates the insertion of the transposon at a new site by strand transfer. The activity of the wild- type tran
   1332..1713    -  rep_origin     R6K γ ori: γ replication origin from E. coli plasmid R6K; requires the R6K initiator protein pi for replication
   1742..1775    +  protein_bind   loxP: Cre-mediated recombination occurs in the 8-bp core sequence (GCATACAT). Cre recombinase
   1873..1938    +  CDS            3xFLAG: three tandem FLAG® epitope tags, followed by an enterokinase cleavage site
>Addgene plasmid #223896 | pD(Ct)_FLAG3 | addgene full sequence | sequence record 445973 | Addgene NGS Result
GGAGACCCACTGCTTGAGCCTAGAAGATCCGGCTGCTAACAAAGCCCGAAAGGAAGCTGAGTTGGCTGCT
GTCACCGCTGAGCAATAACTATCATAACCCCTAGGTGCCATTTCATTACCTCTTTCTCCGCACCCGACAT
AGATCTGGGCCAACTTTTGGCGAAAATGAGACGTTGATCGGCACGTAAGAGGGTCCAACTTTCACCATAA
TGAAATAAGATCACTACCGGGCGTATTTTTTGAGTTATCGAGATTTTCAGGAGCTAAGGAAGCTAAAATG
GAGAAAAAAATCACTGGATATACCACCGTTGATATATCCCAATGGCATCGTAAAGAACATTTTGAGGCAT
TTCAGTCAGTTGCTCAATGTACCTATAACCAGACCGTTCAGCTGGATATTACGGCCTTTTTAAAGACCGT
AAAGAAAAATAAGCACAAGTTTTATCCGGCCTTTATTCACATTCTTGCCCGCCTGATGAATGCTCATCCG
GAATTCCGTATGGCAATGAAAGACGGTGAGCTGGTGATATGGGATAGTGTTCACCCTTGTTACACCGTTT
TCCATGAGCAAACTGAAACGTTTTCATCGCTCTGGAGTGAATACCACGACGATTTCCGGCAGTTTCTACA
CATATATTCGCAAGATGTGGCGTGTTACGGTGAAAACCTGGCCTATTTCCCTAAAGGGTTTATTGAGAAT
ATGTTTTTCGTCTCAGCCAATCCCTGGGTGAGTTTCACCAGTTTTGATTTAAACGTGGCCAATATGGACA
ACTTCTTCGCCCCCGTTTTCACCATGGGCAAATATTATACGCAAGGCGACAAGGTGCTGATGCCGCTGGC
GATTCAGGTTCATCATGCCGTTTGTGATGGCTTCCATGTCGGCAGAATGCTTAATGAATTACAACAGTAC
TGCGATGAGTGGCAGGGTGGGGCGTAATTTTTTTAAGGCAGTTATTGGTGCCCTTAAACGCCTGGTTGCT
ACGCCTGAATAAGTGATAATAAGCGGATGAATGGCAGAAATTCGAAAGCAAATTCGACCCGGTCGTCGGT
TCAGGGCAGGGTCGTTAAATAGCCGCTTATGTCTATTGCTGGTTTACCGGTTTATTGACTACCGGAAGCA
GTGTGACCGTGTGCTTCTCAAATGCCTGAGGCCAGTTTGCTCAGGCTCTCCCCGTGGAGGTAATAATTGA
CGATATGATCATTTATTCTGCCTCCCAGCTGACATTCATCCGGGGTCAGCACCGTTTCTGCGGACTGGCT
TTCTACGTGTTCCGCTTCCTTTAGCAGCCCTTGCGCCCTGAGTGCTTGCGGCAGCGTGAAGCTAATTCCC
ATGTCAGCCGTTAAGTGTTCCTGTGTCACTCAAAATTGCTTTGAGAGGCTCTAAGGGCTTCTCAGTGCGT
TACATCCCTGGCTTGTTGTCCACAACCGTTAAACCTTAAAAGCTTTAAAAGCCTTATATATTCTTTTTTT
TTCTTATAAAACTTAAAACCTTAGAGGCTATTTAAGTTGCTGATTTATATTAATTTTATTGTTCAAACAT
GAGAGCTTAGTACGTGAAACATGAGAGCTTAGTACGTTAGCCATGAGAGCTTAGTACGTTAGCCATGAGG
GTTTAGTTCGTTAAACATGAGAGCTTAGTACGTTAAACATGAGAGCTTAGTACGTGAAACATGAGAGCTT
AGTACGTACTATCAACAGGTTGAACTGCTGATCAACAGATCCTCTACGCGGCCGCGGTACCATAACTTCG
TATAGCATACATTATACGAAGTTATCTGCCAGGCACATGGGTTTTACTAGTATCGATTCGCGACCTACTC
CGGAATATTAGGTCTCAGGATCCGGGTTAATTAACGGGGGAGGCGGGGGGGAGACTACAAAGACCATGAC
GGTGATTATAAAGATCATGACATCGACTACAAGGATGACGATGACAAGTAGGGCGCGCCACTTCTAAG
